>Addgene plasmid #41491 | TAL-2GT3 | depositor partial sequence | sequence record 55360 | TAL-2GT3 sequence 252 bps
GAATGCCCGGTTGCTCCCTGTCTTGTGTCAAGATCATGGACTGACCCCAGACCAGGTGGTCGCAATCGCC
TCTAACAAGGGGGGAAAGCAAGCCCTGGAAACCGTGCAAAGGTTGTTGCCCGTCCTTTGTCAAGACCACG
GCCTTACACCCGAGCAAGTCGTGGCCATTGCATCAAACGGTGGTGGCAAACAGGCTCTTGAGACTGTTCA
GAGACTTCTCCCAGTTCTCTGCCAGGCACACGGGCTGCATTC
