>Addgene plasmid #41491 | TAL-2GT3 | addgene partial sequence | sequence record 55910 | M13_pUC_fwd
TCGAGCTCGGTACCTCGCGAATGCATCTAGATCCAAATGAATGCCCGGTTGCTCCCTGTCTTGTGTCAAG
ATCATGGACTGACCCCAGACCAGGTGGTCGCAATCGCCTCTAACAAGGGGGGAAAGCAAGCCCTGGAAAC
CGTGCAAAGGTTGTTGCCCGTCCTTTGTCAAGACCACGGCCTTACACCCGAGCAAGTCGTGGCCATTGCA
TCAAACGGTGGTGGCAAACAGGCTCTTGAGACTGTTCAGAGACTTCTCCCAGTTCTCTGCCAGGCACACG
GGCTGCATTCCCAAATATCGGATCCCGGGCCCGTCGACTGCAGAGGCCTGCATGCAAGCTTGGCGTAATC
ATGGTCATAGCTGTTTCCTGTGTGAAATTGTTATCCGCTCACAATTCCACACAACATACGAGCCGGAAGC
ATAAAGTGTAAAGCCTGGGGTGCCTAATGAGTGAGCTAACTCACATTAATTGCGTTGCGCTCACTGCCCG
CTTTCCAGTCGGGAAACCTGTCGTGCCAGCTGCATTAATGAATCGGCCAACGCGCGGGGAGAGGCGGTTT
GCGTATTGGGCGCTCTTCCGCTTCCTCGCTCACTGACTCGCTGCGCTCGGTCGTTCGGCTGCGGCGAGCG
GTATCAGCTCACTCAAAGGCGGTAATACGGTTATCCACAGAATCAGGGGATAACGCAGGAAAGAACATGT
GAGCAAAAGGCCAGCAAAAGGCCAGGAACCGTAAAAAGGCCGCGTTGCTGGCGTTTTTCCATAGGCTCCG
CCCCCCTGACGAGCATCACAAAAATCGACGCTCAAGTCAGAGGTGGCGAAACCCGACAGGACTATAAAGA
TACCAGGCGTTTCCCCCTGGAAGCTCCCTCGTGCGCTCTCCTGTTCCGACC
