[The description below was written by a language model from this plasmid's Addgene catalogue record.]
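Description:
TAL-2GT3 is a small bacterial cloning plasmid that carries one building block from a library for assembling transcription activator-like effector (TALE) genes by ligation-independent cloning. It is catalogued as a PCR cloning vector built on a custom backbone of about 2.96 kb. It is maintained at high copy number in E. coli under ampicillin selection. The record does not name the origin of replication or list any other backbone features, and no feature table is provided. The listed sequencing primers are the standard M13/pUC forward and reverse primers, so the insert is flanked by the corresponding priming sites, as in common pUC-type cloning vectors.

The insert, 2GT3, is a 252 bp synthetic fragment. The record does not explain the name. The size is consistent with roughly two TALE repeat units of about 34 amino acids each, and in the context of the associated assembly method the name plausibly denotes a two-repeat ("2-mer") module targeting the bases G and T at a defined position in the assembly order, but this interpretation is not stated in the catalogue entry. No promoter, tag, reporter or eukaryotic expression element is recorded, which fits a storage and template plasmid rather than an expression construct. The cloning method used to insert the fragment is listed as unknown.

Plasmids of this kind serve as a source of defined repeat modules. These modules are combined with others from the same library, in a hierarchical and high-throughput manner, to build custom TALE DNA-binding arrays for designer nucleases or transcriptional regulators.
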