Addgene plasmid #41491: TAL-2GT3
Depositing lab: Veit Hornung. Depositing organization: Universitaetsklinikum Bonn. Publication: A ligation-independent cloning technique for high-throughput assembly of transcription activator-like effector genes. Schmid-Burgk JL, Schmidt T, Kaiser V, Honing K, Hornung V. Nat Biotechnol. 2012 Dec 16. doi: 10.1038/nbt.2460. PubMed 23242165.
Backbone
  Vector backbone: Custom backbone
  Backbone size w/o insert (bp): 2961
  Vector type: PCR Cloning Vector
Growth in bacteria
  Bacterial resistance: Ampicillin, 100 μg/mL
  Growth temperature: 37°C
  Growth strain: DH10B
  Copy number: High Copy
Gene/Insert
  Gene/Insert name: 2GT3
  Species: Synthetic
  Insert size (bp): 252
  Cloning method: Unknown
  Sequencing primers: 5′ M13_pUC_fwd; 3′ M13_pUC_rev
Terms and licenses: Academic/Nonprofit Terms; Industry Terms: Not Available to Industry
How to cite: TAL-2GT3 was a gift from Veit Hornung (Addgene plasmid # 41491 ; http://n2t.net/addgene:41491 ; RRID:Addgene_41491)
